>Addgene plasmid #68770 | pVITRO1-SS-267 | depositor full sequence | sequence record 121032 | pVITRO1-SS-267 sequence 8834 bps
CCTGCAGGGCCTGAAATAACCTCTGAAAGAGGAACTTGGTTAGGTACCTTCTGAGGCGGAAAGAACCAGC
TGTGGAATGTGTGTCAGTTAGGGTGTGGAAAGTCCCCAGGCTCCCCAGCAGGCAGAAGTATGCAAAGCAT
GCATCTCAATTAGTCAGCAACCAGGTGTGGAAAGTCCCCAGGCTCCCCAGCAGGCAGAAGTATGCAAAGC
ATGCATCTCAATTAGTCAGCAACCATAGTCCCACTAGTGGAGCCGAGAGTAATTCATACAAAAGGAGGGA
TCGCCTTCGCAAGGGGAGAGCCCAGGGACCGTCCCTAAATTCTCACAGACCCAAATCCCTGTAGCCGCCC
CACGACAGCGCGAGGAGCATGCGCTCAGGGCTGAGCGCGGGGAGAGCAGAGCACACAAGCTCATAGACCC
TGGTCGTGGGGGGGAGGACCGGGGAGCTGGCGCGGGGCAAACTGGGAAAGCGGTGTCGTGTGCTGGCTCC
GCCCTCTTCCCGAGGGTGGGGGAGAACGGTATATAAGTGCGGCAGTCGCCTTGGACGTTCTTTTTCGCAA
CGGGTTTGCCGTCAGAACGCAGGTGAGGGGCGGGTGTGGCTTCCGCGGGCCGCCGAGCTGGAGGTCCTGC
TCCGAGCGGGCCGGGCCCCGCTGTCGTCGGCGGGGATTAGCTGCGAGCATTCCCGCTTCGAGTTGCGGGC
GGCGCGGGAGGCAGAGTGCGAGGCCTAGCGGCAACCCCGTAGCCTCGCCTCGTGTCCGGCTTGAGGCCTA
GCGTGGTGTCCGCGCCGCCGCCGCGTGCTACTCCGGCCGCACTCTGGTCTTTTTTTTTTTTGTTGTTGTT
GCCCTGCTGCCTTCGATTGCCGTTCAGCAATAGGGGCTAACAAAGGGAGGGTGCGGGGCTTGCTCGCCCG
GAGCCCGGAGAGGTCATGGTTGGGGAGGAATGGAGGGACAGGAGTGGCGGCTGGGGCCCGCCCGCCTTCG
GAGCACATGTCCGACGCCACCTGGATGGGGCGAGGCCTGGGGTTTTTCCCGAAGCAACCAGGCTGGGGTT
AGCGTGCCGAGGCCATGTGGCCCCAGCACCCGGCACGATCTGGCTTGGCGGCGCCGCGTTGCCCTGCCTC
CCTAACTAGGGTGAGGCCATCCCGTCCGGCACCAGTTGCGTGCGTGGAAAGATGGCCGCTCCCGGGCCCT
GTTGCAAGGAGCTCAAAATGGAGGACGCGGCAGCCCGGTGGAGCGGGCGGGTGAGTCACCCACACAAAGG
AAGAGGGCCTGGTCCCTCACCGGCTGCTGCTTCCTGTGACCCCGTGGTCCTATCGGCCGCAATAGTCACC
TCGGGCTTTTGAGCACGGCTAGTCGCGGCGGGGGGAGGGGATGTAATGGCGTTGGAGTTTGTTCACATTT
GGTGGGTGGAGACTAGTCAGGCCAGCCTGGCGCTGGAAGTCATTTTTGGAATTTGTCCCCTTGAGTTTTG
AGCGGAGCTAATTCTCGGGCTTCTTAGCGGTTCAAAGGTATCTTTTAAACCCTTTTTTAGGTGTTGTGAA
AACCACCGCTAATTCAAAGCAACCGGTGATATCAAGGATCCATGGACTACAAAGACGATGACGACAAGCC
TAAGAAGAAACGGAAGGTGTCCAGACCTGGGGAGAGGCCATTCCAGTGTCGGATCTGTATGAGAAATTTT
AGCACTATGGCTGTACTGAGGAGACATACAAGAACCCATACAGGCGAGAAGCCCTTTCAGTGCAGGATCT
GCATGCGAAACTTTTCTCGCAGAGAAGTGCTTGAAAACCACCTGCGGACTCATACCGGCGAAAAACCATT
TCAGTGTCGAATTTGCATGCGCAACTTTAGCCAGACAGTGAACTTGGATAGACACCTTAAGACTCATCTG
AGGCAGAAGGACGGGGAGAGACCTTTCCAGTGCAGAATCTGCATGAGAAACTTTTCTAAGAAAGATCATC
TGCACCGCCATACCCGCACCCACACCGGCGAAAAACCCTTCCAGTGCCGCATCTGTATGCGAAATTTTAG
CCAGAGGCCACATCTTACAAATCACCTTAGAACACACACTGGAGAAAAACCATTTCAGTGTCGGATCTGC
ATGCGCAACTTCTCCGTGGGCGCCAGCCTCAAACGCCACCTGAAAACCCACCTGAGGGGATCTGGGGGCG
GATCAGGTGGAGGCTCAGGAGGTGGGTCCGGAGGTGGATCTGGTGGCGGGTCCGGAGGCGGATCCGTTTT
GCTTAACGTTCTTTCGAAGTGTGCCGGCTCTAAAAAATTCAGGCCTGCTCCCGCCGCTGCTTTTGCACGT
GAGTGCCGCGGATTTTATTTCGAGTTACAAGAATTGAAGGAAGACGATTATTATGGGATTACTTTATCTG
ATGATTCTGATCATCAGTTTTTGCTTGCCAACCAGGTTGTCGTCCATAATTGCGGCGAGAGAGGCAACGG
CAGCGGAGGGCGCGCCGACGCGCTGGACGATTTCGATCTCGACATGCTGGGTTCTGATGCCCTCGATGAC
TTTGACCTGGATATGTTGGGAAGCGACGCATTGGATGACTTTGATCTGGACATGCTCGGCTCCGATGCTC
TGGACGATTTCGATCTCGATATGTTAATTAATTGTTAAGCTAGCTGGCCAGACATGATAAGATACATTGA
TGAGTTTGGACAAACCACAACTAGAATGCAGTGAAAAAAATGCTTTATTTGTGAAATTTGTGATGCTATT
GCTTTATTTGTAACCATTATAAGCTGCAATAAACAAGTTAACAACAACAATTGCATTCATTTTATGTTTC
AGGTTCAGGGGGAGGTGTGGGAGGTTTTTTAAAGCAAGTAAAACCTCTACAAATGTGGTATGGAAATGTT
AATTAACTAGCCATGACCAAAATCCCTTAACGTGAGTTTTCGTTCCACTGAGCGTCAGACCCCGTAGAAA
AGATCAAAGGATCTTCTTGAGATCCTTTTTTTCTGCGCGTAATCTGCTGCTTGCAAACAAAAAAACCACC
GCTACCAGCGGTGGTTTGTTTGCCGGATCAAGAGCTACCAACTCTTTTTCCGAAGGTAACTGGCTTCAGC
AGAGCGCAGATACCAAATACTGTTCTTCTAGTGTAGCCGTAGTTAGGCCACCACTTCAAGAACTCTGTAG
CACCGCCTACATACCTCGCTCTGCTAATCCTGTTACCAGTGGCTGCTGCCAGTGGCGATAAGTCGTGTCT
TACCGGGTTGGACTCAAGACGATAGTTACCGGATAAGGCGCAGCGGTCGGGCTGAACGGGGGGTTCGTGC
ACACAGCCCAGCTTGGAGCGAACGACCTACACCGAACTGAGATACCTACAGCGTGAGCTATGAGAAAGCG
CCACGCTTCCCGAAGGGAGAAAGGCGGACAGGTATCCGGTAAGCGGCAGGGTCGGAACAGGAGAGCGCAC
GAGGGAGCTTCCAGGGGGAAACGCCTGGTATCTTTATAGTCCTGTCGGGTTTCGCCACCTCTGACTTGAG
CGTCGATTTTTGTGATGCTCGTCAGGGGGGCGGAGCCTATGGAAAAACGCCAGCAACGCGGCCTTTTTAC
GGTTCCTGGCCTTTTGCTGGCCTTTTGCTCACATGTTCTTAATTAACCTGCAGGCGTTACATAACTTACG
GTAAATGGCCCGCCTGGCTGACCGCCCAACGACCCCCGCCCATTGACGTCAATAATGACGTATGTTCCCA
TAGTAACGCCAATAGGGACTTTCCATTGACGTCAATGGGTGGAGTATTTACGGTAAACTGCCCACTTGGC
AGTACATCAAGTGTATCATATGCCAAGTACGCCCCCTATTGACGTCAATGACGGTAAATGGCCCGCCTGG
CATTATGCCCAGTACATGACCTTATGGGACTTTCCTACTTGGCAGTACATCTACGTATTAGTCATCGCTA
TTACCATGATGATGCGGTTTTGGCAGTACATCAATGGGCGTGGATAGCGGTTTGACTCACGGGGATTTCC
AAGTCTCCACCCCATTGACGTCAATGGGAGTTTGTTTTGACTAGTGGAGCCGAGAGTAATTCATACAAAA
GGAGGGATCGCCTTCGCAAGGGGAGAGCCCAGGGACCGTCCCTAAATTCTCACAGACCCAAATCCCTGTA
GCCGCCCCACGACAGCGCGAGGAGCATGCGCCCAGGGCTGAGCGCGGGTAGATCAGAGCACACAAGCTCA
CAGTCCCCGGCGGTGGGGGGAGGGGCGCGCTGAGCGGGGGCCAGGGAGCTGGCGCGGGGCAAACTGGGAA
AGTGGTGTCGTGTGCTGGCTCCGCCCTCTTCCCGAGGGTGGGGGAGAACGGTATATAAGTGCGGTAGTCG
CCTTGGACGTTCTTTTTCGCAACGGGTTTGCCGTCAGAACGCAGGTGAGTGGCGGGTGTGGCTTCCGCGG
GCCCCGGAGCTGGAGCCCTGCTCTGAGCGGGCCGGGCTGATATGCGAGTGTCGTCCGCAGGGTTTAGCTG
TGAGCATTCCCACTTCGAGTGGCGGGCGGTGCGGGGGTGAGAGTGCGAGGCCTAGCGGCAACCCCGTAGC
CTCGCCTCGTGTCCGGCTTGAGGCCTAGCGTGGTGTCCGCCGCCGCGTGCCACTCCGGCCGCACTATGCG
TTTTTTGTCCTTGCTGCCCTCGATTGCCTTCCAGCAGCATGGGCTAACAAAGGGAGGGTGTGGGGCTCAC
TCTTAAGGAGCCCATGAAGCTTACGTTGGATAGGAATGGAAGGGCAGGAGGGGCGACTGGGGCCCGCCCG
CCTTCGGAGCACATGTCCGACGCCACCTGGATGGGGCGAGGCCTGTGGCTTTCCGAAGCAATCGGGCGTG
AGTTTAGCCTACCTGGGCCATGTGGCCCTAGCACTGGGCACGGTCTGGCCTGGCGGTGCCGCGTTCCCTT
GCCTCCCAACAAGGGTGAGGCCGTCCCGCCCGGCACCAGTTGCTTGCGCGGAAAGATGGCCGCTCCCGGG
GCCCTGTTGCAAGGAGCTCAAAATGGAGGACGCGGCAGCCCGGTGGAGCGGGCGGGTGAGTCACCCACAC
AAAGGAAGAGGGCCTTGCCCCTCGCCGGCCGCTGCTTCCTGTGACCCCGTGGTCTATCGGCCGCATAGTC
ACCTCGGGCTTCTCTTGAGCACCGCTCGTCGCGGCGGGGGGAGGGGATCTAATGGCGTTGGAGTTTGTTC
ACATTTGGTGGGTGGAGACTAGTCAGGCCAGCCTGGCGCTGGAAGTCATTCTTGGAATTTGCCCCTTTGA
GTTTGGAGCGAGGCTAATTCTCAAGCCTCTTAGCGGTTCAAAGGTATTTTCTAAACCCGTTTCCAGGTGT
TGTGAAAGCCACCGCTAATTCAAAGCAATCCGGAGTATACATGGACTACAAGGACGACGATGACAAGCCC
AAGAAAAAGCGCAAGGTCTCTAGACCCGGGGAGCGCCCCTTCCAGTGTCGCATTTGCATGCGGAACTTTT
CGGATAAAACTAAATTGAGAGTTCATACCCGTACTCATACCGGTGAAAAACCGTTTCAGTGTCGGATCTG
TATGCGAAATTTCTCCGTTAGACATAATTTGACTAGACATCTACGTACGCACACCGGCGAGAAGCCATTC
CAATGCCGAATATGCATGCGCAACTTCAGTCAATCTACTTCTTTGCAAAGACACCTAAAAACCCACCTGA
GAGGATCCGGCGGAATCATCTACGTGGGCTGCTTTGCCAAGGGTACCAATGTTTTAATGGCGGATGGGTC
TATTGAATGTATTGAAAACATTGAGGTTGGTAATAAGGTCATGGGTAAAGATGGCAGACCTCGTGAGGTA
ATTAAATTGCCCAGAGGAAGAGAAACTATGTACAGCGTCGTGCAGAAAAGTCAGCACAGAGCCCACAAAA
GTGACTCAAGTCGTGAAGTGCCAGAATTACTCAAGTTTACGTGTAATGCGACCCATGAGTTGGTTGTTAG
AACACCTCGTAGTGTCCGCCGTTTGTCTCGTACCATTAAGGGTGTCGAATATTTTGAAGTTATTACTTTT
GAGATGGGCCAAAAGAAAGCCCCCGACGGTAGAATTGTTGAGCTTGTCAAGGAAGTTTCAAAGAGCTACC
CAATATCTGAGGGGCCTGAGAGAGCCAACGAATTAGTAGAATCCTATAGAAAGGCTTCAAATAAAGCTTA
TTTTGAGTGGACTATTGAGGCCAGAGATCTTTCTCTGTTGGGTTGCCACGTTCGCAAAGCCACTTATCAG
ACATACGCCCCAATCGGCGGGGGTTCTGGGGGAGGATCAGGTGGTGGGTCCGGGGGAGGAAGCGGGGGTG
GCTCTGGGGGTGGATCAACACGTCCCGGGGAGCGCCCCTTCCAGTGCAGGATCTGCATGAGGAATTTTAG
CATTCCAAACCACCTTGCCCGGCACACACGGACTCACACAGGGGAGAAGCCCTTCCAGTGTAGAATTTGC
ATGCGGAACTTCAGCCAGTCAGCCCACTTGAAAAGACACCTGCGGACCCATACTGGCGAAAAGCCCTTTC
AGTGCCGGATCTGCATGCGCAACTTCTCCCAGGACGTTTCCCTTGTCAGGCACCTGAAGACACATCTTCG
GCAGAAAGATGGAGAGAGACCATTCCAGTGTCGGATTTGTATGAGGAACTTTAGTTCTGCACAGGCTTTG
GCTAGGCATACCCGGACCCACACAGGTGAGAAGCCATTCCAGTGTCGCATCTGCATGCGGAATTTCTCCC
AGGGAGGCAACCTCACTAGGCACCTGCGGACTCATACAGGGGAGAAACCTTTTCAGTGTAGGATCTGCAT
GCGCAATTTTTCACAGCATCCAAATTTGACGCGTCACCTGAAAACCCACCTGAGAGGATCCTAAAAGCTT
GATGGGGGATCCTAGGAGCAGGTTTCCCCAATGACACAAAACGTGCAACTTGAAACTCCGCCTGGTCTTT
CCAGGTCTAGAGGGGTAACACTTTGTACTGCGTTTGGCTCCACGCTCGATCCACTGGCGAGTGTTAGTAA
CAGCACTGTTGCTTCGTAGCGGAGCATGACGGCCGTGGGAACTCCTCCTTGGTAACAAGGACCCACGGGG
CCAAAAGCCACGCCCACACGGGCCCGTCATGTGTGCAACCCCAGCACGGCGACTTTACTGCGAAACCCAC
TTTAAAGTGACATTGAAACTGGTACCCACACACTGGTGACAGGCTAAGGATGCCCTTCAGGTACCCCGAG
GTAACACGCGACACTCGGGATCTGAGAAGGGGACTGGGGCTTCTATAAAAGCGCTCGGTTTAAAAAGCTT
CTATGCCTGAATAGGTGACCGGAGGTCGGCACCTTTCCTTTGCAATTACTGACCCTATGAATACACTGAC
TGTTTGACAATTAATCATCGGCATAGTATATCGGCATAGTATAATACGACTCACTATAGGAGGGCCACCA
TGATTGAACAAGATGGATTGCACGCAGGTTCTCCGGCCGCTTGGGTGGAGAGGCTATTCGGCTATGACTG
GGCACAACAGACAATCGGCTGCTCTGATGCCGCCGTGTTCCGGCTGTCAGCGCAGGGGCGCCCGGTTCTT
TTTGTCAAGACCGACCTGTCCGGTGCCCTGAATGAACTGCAAGACGAGGCAGCGCGGCTATCGTGGCTGG
CCACGACGGGCGTTCCTTGCGCAGCTGTGCTCGACGTTGTCACTGAAGCGGGAAGGGACTGGCTGCTATT
GGGCGAAGTGCCGGGGCAGGATCTCCTGTCATCTCACCTTGCTCCTGCCGAGAAAGTATCCATCATGGCT
GATGCAATGCGGCGGCTGCATACGCTTGATCCGGCTACCTGCCCATTCGACCACCAAGCGAAACATCGCA
TCGAGCGAGCACGTACTCGGATGGAAGCCGGTCTTGTCGATCAGGATGATCTGGACGAAGAGCATCAGGG
GCTCGCGCCAGCCGAACTGTTCGCCAGGCTCAAGGCGAGCATGCCCGACGGCGAGGATCTCGTCGTGACA
CATGGCGATGCCTGCTTGCCGAATATCATGGTGGAAAATGGCCGCTTTTCTGGATTCATCGACTGTGGCC
GGCTGGGTGTGGCGGACCGCTATCAGGACATAGCGTTGGCTACCCGTGATATTGCTGAAGAGCTTGGCGG
CGAATGGGCTGACCGCTTCCTCGTGCTTTACGGTATCGCCGCTCCCGATTCGCAGCGCATCGCCTTCTAT
CGCCTTCTTGACGAGTTCTTCTGAGCGGGACTCTGGGGTTCGAAATGACCGACCAAGCGAATTCGCTAGG
ATTATCCCTAATACCTGCCACCCCACTCTTAATCAGTGGTGGAAGAACGGTCTCAGAACTGTTTGTTTCA
ATTGGCCATTTAAGTTTAGTAGTAAAAGACTGGTTAATGATAACAATGCATCGTAAAACCTTCAGAAGGA
AAGGAGAATGTTTTGTGGACCACTTTGGTTTTCTTTTTTGCGTGTGGCAGTTTTAAGTTATTAGTTTTTA
AAATCAGTACTTTTTAATGGAAACAACTTGACCAAAAATTTGTCACAGAATTTTGAGACCCATTAAAAAA
GTTAAATGAGAAACCTGTGTGTTCCTTTGGTCAACACCGAGACATTTAGGTGAAAGACATCTAATTCTGG
TTTTACGAATCTGGAAACTTCTTGAAAATGTAATTCTTGAGTTAACACTTCTGGGTGGAGAATAGGGTTG
TTTTCCCCCCACATAATTGGAAGGGGAAGGAATATCATTTAAAGCTATGGGAGGGTTGCTTTGATTACAA
CACTGGAGAGAAATGCAGCATGTTGCTGATTGCCTGTCACTAAAACAGGCCAAAAACTGAGTCCTTGGGT
TGCATAGAAAGCTG
Features (pLannotate 1.2.2; 19 found; start..end, strand, type, name):
     51..242     +  promoter       SV40 promoter (fragment): SV40 enhancer and early promoter
    429..1562    +  promoter       mEF-1α promoter (fragment): strong constitutive promoter for mouse elongation factor EF-1α
   1584..1604    +  CDS            3xFLAG (fragment): three tandem FLAG® epitope tags
   2236..2407    +  CDS            Sce VMA intein 3' region (fragment): modified 3' region of the intein from the yeast Vma1 subunit of the vacuolar ATPase (Chong et al., 1998); Saccharomyces cerevisiae VMA1; C-terminal cleavage of this intein can be induced by thiols.
   2467..2616    +  CDS            VP64: tetrameric repeat of the minimal activation domain of herpes simplex virus VP16 (Beerli et al., 1998)
   2648..2769    -  polyA_signal   SV40 poly(A) signal: SV40 polyadenylation signal
   2792..2863    -  CDS            large T antigen (fragment): large T antigen from SV40 (simian virus 40)
   2957..3545    +  rep_origin     ori: high-copy-number ColE1/pMB1/pBR322/pUC origin of replication
   3625..3928    +  enhancer       CMV enhancer: human cytomegalovirus immediate early enhancer
   3930..4029    +  promoter       CMV promoter (fragment): human cytomegalovirus (CMV) immediate early promoter
   5367..5387    +  CDS            FLAG (fragment): FLAG® epitope tag, followed by an enterokinase cleavage site
   5700..6244    +  CDS            Sce VMA intein 5' region (fragment): 5' region of the intein from the yeast Vma1 subunit of the vacuolar ATPase (Chong et al., 1998); Saccharomyces cerevisiae VMA1
   6438..6455    +  CDS            CCR5TC (fragment): zinc-finger domain from the CCR5-224 (+) zinc-finger nuclease that recognizes the left half-site target sequence in the human CCR5 gene (Perez et al., 2008; Gross et al., 2013)
   6510..6536    +  CDS            CCR5TC (fragment): zinc-finger domain from the CCR5-224 (+) zinc-finger nuclease that recognizes the left half-site target sequence in the human CCR5 gene (Perez et al., 2008; Gross et al., 2013)
   6877..7321    +  misc_feature   FMDV IRES: internal ribosome entry site (IRES) of the foot-and-mouth disease virus
   7354..7372    +  promoter       tac promoter (fragment): strong E. coli promoter; hybrid between the trp and lac UV5 promoters
   7392..7410    +  promoter       T7 promoter: promoter for bacteriophage T7 RNA polymerase
   7420..8214    +  CDS            NeoR/KanR: aminoglycoside phosphotransferase from Tn5; aph(3')-II (or nptII); confers resistance to neomycin, kanamycin, and G418 (Geneticin®)
   8261..8833    +  polyA_signal   EF-1α poly(A) signal: human EF-1α polyadenylation signal
