[The description below was written by a language model from this plasmid's Addgene catalogue record and pLannotate feature annotations shown in this document.]
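Description:
pVITRO1-SS-267 is a mammalian expression plasmid of 8,834 bp built on the dual-cassette pVITRO1-NEO-MCS backbone, which allows two proteins to be co-expressed from a single vector. It replicates in E. coli from a high-copy ColE1/pUC-type origin. A single Tn5 NeoR/KanR gene provides both kanamycin selection in bacteria and G418 selection in mammalian cells. This marker sits downstream of an FMDV IRES, so in mammalian cells it is translated from the same transcript as the second insert. Short annotated bacterial promoter fragments just upstream of it presumably drive its expression in E. coli. An EF-1α polyadenylation signal closes that unit.

The payload is "Sensor pair 1 V1", the two synthetic halves of a split-intein DNA sensor, each carrying an N-terminal FLAG tag and a nuclear localisation signal. In the first cassette, an SV40 enhancer fragment and a mouse EF-1α promoter drive the C-terminal sensor (1,047 bp). Its annotated parts are the 3' region of the yeast VMA1 intein followed by the VP64 transcriptional activation domain, and it ends at an SV40 poly(A) signal. The second cassette begins with a CMV enhancer and a promoter fragment; the roughly 1.3 kb between these and the coding sequence is unannotated, so the full promoter composition is not stated. It expresses the N-terminal sensor (1,494 bp), which contains the 5' VMA intein region and short matches to zinc-finger domain sequence.

The arrangement suggests that the two halves come together on a DNA target, letting the intein fragments reconstitute and splice to give a VP64-bearing product. The record does not state the DNA target or the exact output. The associated work concerns DNA sense-and-respond protein modules for mammalian cells.
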