Addgene plasmid #68770: pVITRO1-SS-267
Purpose: Sensor pair 1 V1
Depositing lab: James Collins. Depositing organization: Massachusetts Institute of Technology. Publication: DNA sense-and-respond protein modules for mammalian cells. Slomovic S, Collins JJ. Nat Methods. 2015 Sep 21. doi: 10.1038/nmeth.3585. PubMed 26389572.
Backbone
  Vector backbone: pVITRO1-NEO-MCS
  Backbone manufacturer: invivogen
  Backbone size w/o insert (bp): 6295
  Total vector size (bp): 8834
  Vector type: Mammalian Expression
  Selectable markers: Neomycin (select with G418)
Growth in bacteria
  Bacterial resistance: Kanamycin, 50 μg/mL
  Growth temperature: 37°C
  Growth strain: DH5alpha
  Copy number: High Copy
Gene/Insert 1
  Gene/Insert name: C-terminal Sensor 1 V1
  Species: Synthetic
  Insert size (bp): 1047
  Tag / fusion protein: flag (N terminal on insert); NLS (N terminal on insert)
Gene/Insert 2
  Gene/Insert name: N-Terminal Sensor 1 V1
  Species: Synthetic
  Insert size (bp): 1494
  Tag / fusion protein: flag (N terminal on insert); nls (N terminal on insert)
Terms and licenses: Academic/Nonprofit Terms; Industry Terms: Not Available to Industry
How to cite: pVITRO1-SS-267 was a gift from James Collins (Addgene plasmid # 68770 ; http://n2t.net/addgene:68770 ; RRID:Addgene_68770)
