>Addgene plasmid #68770 | pVITRO1-SS-267 | addgene partial sequence | sequence record 124961 | EBV-rev 5'-GTGGTTTGTCCAAACTCATC-3'
AACCCAGCATGTCGAGATCGAAATCGTCCAGCGCGTCGGCGCGCCCTCCGCTGCCGTTGCCTCTCTCGCC
GCAATTATGGACGACAACCTGGTTGGCAAGCAAAAACTGATGATCAGAATCATCAGATAAAGTAATCCCA
TAATAATCGTCTTCCTTCAATTCTTGTAACTCGAAATAAAATCCGCGGCACTCACGTGCAAAAGCAGCGG
CGGGAGCAGGCCTGAATTTTTTAGAGCCGGCACACTTCGAAAGAACGTTAAGCAAAACGGATCCGCCTCC
GGACCCGCCACCAGATCCACCTCCGGACCCACCTCCTGAGCCTCCACCTGATCCGCCCCCAGATCCCCTC
ACGTGGGTTTTCAGGTGGCGTTTGCGGCTGGCGCCCACGGAGAAGTTGCGCATGCAGATCC
