>Addgene plasmid #68770 | pVITRO1-SS-267 | addgene partial sequence | sequence record 124963 | FMDV-IRES-R 5'-CTCCGCTACGAAGCAACAGT-3'
GCGTGGAGCCAAACGCAGTACAAAGTGTTACCCCTCTAGACCTGGAAAGACCAGGCGGAGTTTCAAGTTG
CACGTTTTGTGTCATTGGGGAAACCTGCTCCTAGGATCCCCCATCAAGCTTTTAGGATCCTCTCAGGTGG
GTTTTCAGGTGACGCGTCAAATTTGGATGCTGTGAAAAATTGCGCATGCAGATCCTACACTGAAAAGGTT
TCTCCCCTGTATGAGTCCGCAGGTGCCTAGTGAGGTTGCCTCCCTGGGAGAAATTCCGCATGCAGATGCG
ACACTGGAATGGCTTCTCACCTGTGTGGGTCCGGGTATGCCTAGCCAAAGCCTGTGCAGAACTAAAGTTC
CTCATACAAATCCGACACTGGAATGGTCTCTCTCCATCTTTCTGCCGAAGATGTGTCTTCAGGTGCCTGA
CAAGGGAAACGTCCTGGGAGAAGTTGCGCATGCAGATCCGGCACTGAAAGGGCTTTTCGCCAGTATGGGT
CCGCAGGTGTCTTTTCAAGTGGGCTGACTGGCTGAAGTTCCGCATGCAAATTCTACACTGGAAGGGCTTC
TCCCCTGTGTGAGTCCGTGTGTGCCGGGCAAGGTGGTTTGGAATGCTAAAATTCCTCATGCAGATCCTGC
ACTGGAAGGGGCGCTCCCCGGGACGTGTTGATCCACCCCCAGAGCCACCCCCGCTTCCTCCCCCGGACCC
ACCACCTGATCCTCCCCCAGAACCCCCGCCGATTGGGGCGTATGTCTGATAAGTGGCTTTGCGAACGTGG
CAACCCAACAGAGAAAGATCTCTGGCCTCA
