>Addgene plasmid #68770 | pVITRO1-SS-267 | addgene partial sequence | sequence record 125391 | mEF1-Fwd 5'-TTTTGAGCGGAGCTAATTCTCGGG-3'
TCTTTTAACCCTTTTTTAGGTGTTGTGAAAACCACCGCTAATTCAAAGCAACCGGTGATATCAAGGATCC
ATGGACTACAAAGACGATGACGACAAGCCTAAGAAGAAACGGAAGGTGTCCAGACCTGGGGAGAGGCCAT
TCCAGTGTCGGATCTGTATGAGAAATTTTAGCACTATGGCTGTACTGAGGAGACATACAAGAACCCATAC
AGGCGAGAAGCCCTTTCAGTGCAGGATCTGCATGCGAAACTTTTCTCGCAGAGAAGTGCTTGAAAACCAC
CTGCGGACTCATACCGGCGAAAAACCATTTCAGTGTCGAATTTGCATGCGCAACTTTAGCCAGACAGTGA
ACTTGGATAGACACCTTAAGACTCATCTGAGGCAGAAGGACGGGGAGAGACCTTTCCAGTGCAGAATCTG
CATGAGAAACTTTTCTAAGAAAGATCATCTGCACCGCCATACCCGCACCCACACCGGCGAAAAACCCTTC
CAGTGCCGCATCTGTATGCGAAATTTTAGCCAGAGGCCACATCTTACAAATCACCTTAGAACACACACTG
GAGAAAAACCATTTCAGTGTCGGATCTGCATGCGCAACTTCTCCGTGGGCGCCAGCCTCAAACGCCACCT
GAAAACCCACCTGAGGGGATCTGGGGGCGGATCAGGTGGAGGCTCAGGAGGTGGGTCCGGAGGTGGATCT
GGTGGCGGGTCCGGAGGCGGATCCGTTTTGCTTAACGTTCTTTCGAAGTGTGCCGGCTCTAAAAAATTCA
GGCCTGCTCCCGCCGCTGCTTTTGCACGTGAGTGCCGCGGATTTTATTTCGAGTTACAAGAATTGAAGGA
AGACGATTATTATGGGATTACTTTATCTGATGATTCTGATCATCAGTTT
