>Addgene plasmid #68770 | pVITRO1-SS-267 | addgene partial sequence | sequence record 125393 | pVITRO-P25F 5'-CAAAGGTATTTTCTAAACCCGTTTC-3'
TTCAAGCAATCCGGAGTATACATGGACTACAAGGACGACGATGACAAGCCCAAGAAAAAGCGCAAGGTCT
CTAGACCCGGGGAGCGCCCCTTCCAGTGTCGCATTTGCATGCGGAACTTTTCGGATAAAACTAAATTGAG
AGTTCATACCCGTACTCATACCGGTGAAAAACCGTTTCAGTGTCGGATCTGTATGCGAAATTTCTCCGTT
AGACATAATTTGACTAGACATCTACGTACGCACACCGGCGAGAAGCCATTCCAATGCCGAATATGCATGC
GCAACTTCAGTCAATCTACTTCTTTGCAAAGACACCTAAAAACCCACCTGAGAGGATCCGGCGGAATCAT
CTACGTGGGCTGCTTTGCCAAGGGTACCAATGTTTTAATGGCGGATGGGTCTATTGAATGTATTGAAAAC
ATTGAGGTTGGTAATAAGGTCATGGGTAAAGATGGCAGACCTCGTGAGGTAATTAAATTGCCCAGAGGAA
GAGAAACTATGTACAGCGTCGTGCAGAAAAGTCAGCACAGAGCCCACAAAAGTGACTCAAGTCGTGAAGT
GCCAGAATTACTCAAGTTTACGTGTAATGCGACCCATGAGTTGGTTGTTAGAACACCTCGTAGTGTCCGC
CGTTTGTCTCGTACCATTAAGGGTGTCGAATATTTTGAAGTTATTACTTTTGAGATGGGCCAAAAGAAAG
CCCCCGACGGTAGAATTGTTGAGCTTGTCAAGGAAGTTTCAAAGAGCTACCCAATATCTGAGGGGCCTGA
GAGAGCCAACGAATTAGTAGAATCCTATAGAAAGGCTTCAAATAAAGCTTATTTTGAGTGGACTATTGAG
GCCAGAGATCTTT
